Addgene plasmid #187694: pLenti-Zyxin-B (aa309-564)-EGFP
Purpose: Visualization of Zyxin
Depositing lab: Mary Beckerle. Depositing organization: University of Utah. Publication: Stretch-induced actin remodeling requires targeting of zyxin to stress fibers and recruitment of actin regulators. Hoffman LM, Jensen CC, Chaturvedi A, Yoshigi M, Beckerle MC. Mol Biol Cell. 2012 May;23(10):1846-59. doi: 10.1091/mbc.E11-12-1057. Epub 2012 Mar 28. PubMed 22456508.
Backbone
  Vector backbone: pLenti6.3/V5-DEST
  Backbone manufacturer: Invitrogen
  Vector type: Mammalian Expression, Lentiviral
  Selectable markers: Blasticidin
Growth in bacteria
  Bacterial resistance: Ampicillin, 100 μg/mL
  Growth temperature: 37°C
  Growth strain: NEB Stable
  Copy number: High Copy
Gene/Insert
  Gene/Insert name: Zyxin
  Species: M. musculus (mouse)
  Mutation: aa309-564
  Entrez Gene: Zyx (a.k.a. 9530098H06Rik)
  Promoter: CMV
  Tag / fusion protein: EGFP (C terminal on insert)
  Cloning method: Gateway Cloning
Terms and licenses: Academic/Nonprofit Terms; Industry Terms: Not Available to Industry
How to cite: pLenti-Zyxin-B (aa309-564)-EGFP was a gift from Mary Beckerle (Addgene plasmid # 187694 ; http://n2t.net/addgene:187694 ; RRID:Addgene_187694)
