[The description below was written by a language model from this plasmid's Addgene catalogue record and pLannotate feature annotations shown in this document.]
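Description:
pLenti-Zyxin-B (aa309-564)-EGFP is a 9.5 kb third-generation-style, self-inactivating HIV-1 lentiviral expression plasmid built on the Invitrogen pLenti6.3/V5-DEST backbone by Gateway recombination. In bacteria it is maintained through a high-copy ColE1/pUC origin and selected with ampicillin (β-lactamase). An f1 origin, an SV40 origin and remnants of lac and phage promoter sequences are also present in the plasmid backbone. The viral genome is transcribed from a chimeric RSV promoter/truncated 5' LTR and carries the Ψ packaging signal, a partial gag sequence, the Rev response element for Rev-dependent nuclear export, the cPPT/CTS element and a ΔU3 3' LTR that inactivates LTR promoter activity after integration.

The payload is driven by the CMV immediate-early enhancer and promoter. It encodes a mouse zyxin (Zyx) fragment covering residues 309-564, flanked by attB1 and attB5 sites and followed directly by EGFP, giving a C-terminal fluorescent fusion. The attB1/attB5/attB2 arrangement indicates a multi-fragment Gateway assembly. A reverse-oriented SV40 poly(A) signal and T7 promoter lie between EGFP and attB2. The backbone's V5 tag lies downstream of attB2, beyond these elements, so it is probably not part of the fusion, although the record does not say so explicitly. A WPRE follows to enhance transcript expression. A separate SV40 promoter/EM7 cassette expresses blasticidin S deaminase, which allows blasticidin selection of transduced mammalian cells.

The stated purpose is visualization of zyxin. The associated work concerns zyxin targeting to stress fibres during stretch-induced actin remodelling, which fits use of this truncation to examine the localization of a defined zyxin region in live or fixed cells.
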