Features (pLannotate 1.2.2; 36 found; start..end, strand, type, name):
      3..229     +  promoter       RSV promoter: Rous sarcoma virus enhancer/promoter
    230..410     +  LTR            5' LTR (truncated): truncated 5' long terminal repeat (LTR) from HIV-1
    457..582     +  misc_feature   HIV-1 Ψ: packaging signal of human immunodeficiency virus type 1
    566..929     +  CDS            HIV-1 gag (fragment): gag protein from human immunodeficiency virus 1; gag
   1075..1308    +  misc_feature   RRE: The Rev response element (RRE) of HIV-1 allows for Rev-dependent mRNA export from the nucleus to the cytoplasm.
   1685..1785    +  CDS            Rev (fragment): human immunodeficiency virus 1 (HIV-1) Rev protein; rev; enhances nuclear export of unspliced and incompletely spliced viral mRNAs
   1804..1921    +  misc_feature   cPPT/CTS: central polypurine tract and central termination sequence of HIV-1
   1944..2247    +  enhancer       CMV enhancer: human cytomegalovirus immediate early enhancer
   2248..2451    +  promoter       CMV promoter: human cytomegalovirus (CMV) immediate early promoter
   2568..2592    +  protein_bind   attB1: mutant version of attB; recombination site for the Gateway® BP reaction BP Clonase™
   2598..3365    +  CDS            Zyx (fragment): ZYX_MOUSE - Experimental evidence at protein level: Swiss-Prot protein existence level 1. Adhesion plaque protein. Binds alpha-actinin and the CRP protein. Important for targeting TES and ENA/VASP family members to focal adhesions and for the formation of actin-rich structures. May be a component of a signal transduction pathway that mediates adhesion- stimulated changes in gene expression (By similarity). From Mus musculus (Mouse).
   3367..3387    +  protein_bind   attB5: mutant version of attB; core recombination site for the Gateway® BP reaction BP Clonase™
   3390..4106    +  CDS            EGFP: EGFP is a basic (constitutively fluorescent) green fluorescent protein published in 1996, derived from Aequorea victoria. It is reported to be a rapidly-maturing weak dimer with moderate acid sensitivity.
   4160..4178    -  promoter       T7 promoter: promoter for bacteriophage T7 RNA polymerase
   4183..4317    -  polyA_signal   SV40 poly(A) signal: SV40 polyadenylation signal
   4380..4404    -  protein_bind   attB2: mutant version of attB; recombination site for the Gateway® BP reaction BP Clonase™
   4457..4498    +  CDS            V5 tag: epitope tag from simian virus 5
   4522..5110    +  misc_feature   WPRE: woodchuck hepatitis virus posttranscriptional regulatory element
   5125..5441    +  promoter       SV40 promoter: SV40 enhancer and early promoter
   5489..5536    +  promoter       EM7 promoter: synthetic bacterial promoter&nbsp
   5555..5953    +  CDS            BSD: blasticidin S deaminase; Aspergillus terreus BSD; confers resistance to blasticidin
   5970..6038    +  CDS            nef (fragment): NEF_HV1Z2 - Experimental evidence at protein level: Swiss-Prot protein existence level 1. Extracellular Nef protein targets CD4(+) T-lymphocytes for apoptosis by interacting with CXCR4 surface receptors. From Human immunodeficiency virus type 1 group M subtype D (isolate Z2/CDC-Z34) (HIV-1).
   6040..6273    +  LTR            3' LTR (ΔU3): self-inactivating 3' long terminal repeat (LTR) from HIV-1
   6345..6466    +  polyA_signal   SV40 poly(A) signal: SV40 polyadenylation signal
   6506..6641    +  rep_origin     SV40 ori: SV40 origin of replication
   6662..6680    -  promoter       T7 promoter: promoter for bacteriophage T7 RNA polymerase
   6688..6843    +  CDS            lacZα (fragment): LacZα fragment of β-galactosidase; lacZ fragment
   6848..7276    +  rep_origin     f1 ori (sequence partly withheld): f1 bacteriophage origin of replication; arrow indicates direction of (+) strand synthesis
   7329..7433    +  promoter       AmpR promoter: bla
   7434..8294    +  CDS            AmpR: β-lactamase; bla; confers resistance to ampicillin, carbenicillin, and related antibiotics
   8465..9053    +  rep_origin     ori: high-copy-number ColE1/pMB1/pBR322/pUC origin of replication
   9236..9328    +  CDS            lacI (fragment): lac repressor; lacI; The lac repressor binds to the lac operator to inhibit transcription in E. coli. This inhibition can be relieved by adding lactose or isopropyl-β-D-thiogalactopyranoside (IPTG).
   9341..9362    +  protein_bind   CAP binding site: CAP binding activates transcription in the presence of cAMP. E. coli catabolite activator protein
   9377..9407    +  promoter       lac promoter: promoter for the E. coli lac operon
   9415..9431    +  protein_bind   lac operator: The lac repressor binds to the lac operator to inhibit transcription in E. coli. This inhibition can be relieved by adding lactose or isopropyl-β-D-thiogalactopyranoside (IPTG). lac repressor encoded by lacI
   9476..9494    +  promoter       T3 promoter: promoter for bacteriophage T3 RNA polymerase
>Addgene plasmid #187694 | pLenti-Zyxin-B (aa309-564)-EGFP | addgene full sequence | sequence record 371445 | Addgene NGS Result
AATGTAGTCTTATGCAATACTCTTGTAGTCTTGCAACATGGTAACGATGAGTTAGCAACATGCCTTACAA
GGAGAGAAAAAGCACCGTGCATGCCGATTGGTGGAAGTAAGGTGGTACGATCGTGCCTTATTAGGAAGGC
AACAGACGGGTCTGACATGGATTGGACGAACCACTGAATTGCCGCATTGCAGAGATATTGTATTTAAGTG
CCTAGCTCGATACATAAACGGGTCTCTCTGGTTAGACCAGATCTGAGCCTGGGAGCTCTCTGGCTAACTA
GGGAACCCACTGCTTAAGCCTCAATAAAGCTTGCCTTGAGTGCTTCAAGTAGTGTGTGCCCGTCTGTTGT
GTGACTCTGGTAACTAGAGATCCCTCAGACCCTTTTAGTCAGTGTGGAAAATCTCTAGCAGTGGCGCCCG
AACAGGGACTTGAAAGCGAAAGGGAAACCAGAGGAGCTCTCTCGACGCAGGACTCGGCTTGCTGAAGCGC
GCACGGCAAGAGGCGAGGGGCGGCGACTGGTGAGTACGCCAAAAATTTTGACTAGCGGAGGCTAGAAGGA
GAGAGATGGGTGCGAGAGCGTCAGTATTAAGCGGGGGAGAATTAGATCGCGATGGGAAAAAATTCGGTTA
AGGCCAGGGGGAAAGAAAAAATATAAATTAAAACATATAGTATGGGCAAGCAGGGAGCTAGAACGATTCG
CAGTTAATCCTGGCCTGTTAGAAACATCAGAAGGCTGTAGACAAATACTGGGACAGCTACAACCATCCCT
TCAGACAGGATCAGAAGAACTTAGATCATTATATAATACAGTAGCAACCCTCTATTGTGTGCATCAAAGG
ATAGAGATAAAAGACACCAAGGAAGCTTTAGACAAGATAGAGGAAGAGCAAAACAAAAGTAAGACCACCG
CACAGCAAGCGGCCGCTGATCTTCAGACCTGGAGGAGGAGATATGAGGGACAATTGGAGAAGTGAATTAT
ATAAATATAAAGTAGTAAAAATTGAACCATTAGGAGTAGCACCCACCAAGGCAAAGAGAAGAGTGGTGCA
GAGAGAAAAAAGAGCAGTGGGAATAGGAGCTTTGTTCCTTGGGTTCTTGGGAGCAGCAGGAAGCACTATG
GGCGCAGCGTCAATGACGCTGACGGTACAGGCCAGACAATTATTGTCTGGTATAGTGCAGCAGCAGAACA
ATTTGCTGAGGGCTATTGAGGCGCAACAGCATCTGTTGCAACTCACAGTCTGGGGCATCAAGCAGCTCCA
GGCAAGAATCCTGGCTGTGGAAAGATACCTAAAGGATCAACAGCTCCTGGGGATTTGGGGTTGCTCTGGA
AAACTCATTTGCACCACTGCTGTGCCTTGGAATGCTAGTTGGAGTAATAAATCTCTGGAACAGATTTGGA
ATCACACGACCTGGATGGAGTGGGACAGAGAAATTAACAATTACACAAGCTTAATACACTCCTTAATTGA
AGAATCGCAAAACCAGCAAGAAAAGAATGAACAAGAATTATTGGAATTAGATAAATGGGCAAGTTTGTGG
AATTGGTTTAACATAACAAATTGGCTGTGGTATATAAAATTATTCATAATGATAGTAGGAGGCTTGGTAG
GTTTAAGAATAGTTTTTGCTGTACTTTCTATAGTGAATAGAGTTAGGCAGGGATATTCACCATTATCGTT
TCAGACCCACCTCCCAACCCCGAGGGGACCCGACAGGCCCGAAGGAATAGAAGAAGAAGGTGGAGAGAGA
GACAGAGACAGATCCATTCGATTAGTGAACGGATCTCGACGGTATCGGTTAACTTTTAAAAGAAAAGGGG
GGATTGGGGGGTACAGTGCAGGGGAAAGAATAGTAGACATAATAGCAACAGACATACAAACTAAAGAATT
ACAAAAACAAATTACAAAAATTCAAAATTTTATCGATAAGCTTGGGAGTTCCGCGTTACATAACTTACGG
TAAATGGCCCGCCTGGCTGACCGCCCAACGACCCCCGCCCATTGACGTCAATAATGACGTATGTTCCCAT
AGTAACGCCAATAGGGACTTTCCATTGACGTCAATGGGTGGAGTATTTACGGTAAACTGCCCACTTGGCA
GTACATCAAGTGTATCATATGCCAAGTACGCCCCCTATTGACGTCAATGACGGTAAATGGCCCGCCTGGC
ATTATGCCCAGTACATGACCTTATGGGACTTTCCTACTTGGCAGTACATCTACGTATTAGTCATCGCTAT
TACCATGGTGATGCGGTTTTGGCAGTACATCAATGGGCGTGGATAGCGGTTTGACTCACGGGGATTTCCA
AGTCTCCACCCCATTGACGTCAATGGGAGTTTGTTTTGGCACCAAAATCAACGGGACTTTCCAAAATGTC
GTAACAACTCCGCCCCATTGACGCAAATGGGCGGTAGGCGTGTACGGTGGGAGGTCTATATAAGCAGAGC
TCGTTTAGTGAACCGTCAGATCGCCTGGAGACGCCATCCACGCTGTTTTGACCTCCATAGAAGACACCGA
CTCTAGAGGATCCACTAGTCCAGTGTGGTGGAATTCTGCAGATATCAACAAGTTTGTACAAAAAAGCAGG
CTTAATGGCTCAGCAGAAGGAGAAGCCCCTAGTTCAAGAGAAGCAGCACCCACAGCCTCCACCAGCTCAA
AACCAAAACCAGGTACGCTCTCCTGGAGGCCCAGGCCCCTTGACCCTGAAGGAGGTAGAGGAGTTGGAGC
AGCTGACCCAGCAGCTGATGCAGGACATGGAACACCCTCAGAGGCAGAGCGTGGCAGTGAATGAGTCCTG
TGGCAAATGCAATCAGCCACTGGCCCGTGCACAGCCTGCGGTTCGTGCACTGGGACAACTGTTCCACATC
ACCTGCTTCACTTGCCATCAGTGTCAGCAGCAGCTGCAGGGACAGCAGTTCTATAGCCTGGAGGGAGCAC
CATATTGTGAGGGCTGCTACACCGACACTTTGGAGAAGTGCAACACCTGTGGGCAGCCCATCACTGACCG
CATGCTGAGGGCCACTGGCAAAGCCTACCACCCACAGTGCTTCACCTGTGTGGTCTGCGCCTGTCCCCTG
GAGGGCACCTCCTTCATTGTGGACCAGGCCAATCAGCCCCACTGTGTCCCTGACTATCACAAGCAATACG
CTCCAAGGTGCTCCGTCTGCTCGGAGCCAATCATGCCTGAGCCTGGCCGAGACGAGACTGTGCGAGTAGT
GGCGCTGGATAAGAACTTTCATATGAAGTGTTACAAGTGTGAGGACTGTGGGAAACCTCTGTCCATTGAG
GCAGATGACAACGGCTGTTTCCCTCTGGATGGCCACGTCCTTTGTCGGAAGTGCCACTCCGCTAGAGCCC
AGACCACAACTTTGTATACAAAAGTTGTGATGGTGAGCAAGGGCGAGGAGCTGTTCACCGGGGTGGTGCC
CATCCTGGTCGAGCTGGACGGCGACGTAAACGGCCACAAGTTCAGCGTGTCCGGCGAGGGCGAGGGCGAT
GCCACCTACGGCAAGCTGACCCTGAAGTTCATCTGCACCACCGGCAAGCTGCCCGTGCCCTGGCCCACCC
TCGTGACCACCCTGACCTACGGCGTGCAGTGCTTCAGCCGCTACCCCGACCACATGAAGCAGCACGACTT
CTTCAAGTCCGCCATGCCCGAAGGCTACGTCCAGGAGCGCACCATCTTCTTCAAGGACGACGGCAACTAC
AAGACCCGCGCCGAGGTGAAGTTCGAGGGCGACACCCTGGTGAACCGCATCGAGCTGAAGGGCATCGACT
TCAAGGAGGACGGCAACATCCTGGGGCACAAGCTGGAGTACAACTACAACAGCCACAACGTCTATATCAT
GGCCGACAAGCAGAAGAACGGCATCAAGGTGAACTTCAAGATCCGCCACAACATCGAGGACGGCAGCGTG
CAGCTCGCCGACCACTACCAGCAGAACACCCCCATCGGCGACGGCCCCGTGCTGCTGCCCGACAACCACT
ACCTGAGCACCCAGTCCGCCCTGAGCAAAGACCCCAACGAGAAGCGCGATCACATGGTCCTGCTGGAGTT
CGTGACCGCCGCCGGGATCACTCTCGGCATGGACGAGCTGTACAAGGGCGGTGGAAGATCTGGGAATTCA
AGGCCTCTCGAGCCTCTAGATTCTGCAGCCCTATAGTGAGTCGTATTACGTAGATCCAGACATGATAAGA
TACATTGATGAGTTTGGACAAACCACAACTAGAATGCAGTGAAAAAAATGCTTTATTTGTGAAATTTGTG
ATGCTATTGCTTTATTTGTAACCATTATAAGCTGCAATAAACAAGTTAACAACAACAATTGCATTCATTT
TATGTTTCAGGTTCAGGGGGAGGTGTGGGAGGTTTTTTTACCCAGCTTTCTTGTACAAAGTGGTTGATAT
CCAGCACAGTGGCGGCCGCTCGAGTCTAGAGGGCCCGCGGTTCGAAGGTAAGCCTATCCCTAACCCTCTC
CTCGGTCTCGATTCTACGCGTACCGGTTAGTAATGATCGACAATCAACCTCTGGATTACAAAATTTGTGA
AAGATTGACTGGTATTCTTAACTATGTTGCTCCTTTTACGCTATGTGGATACGCTGCTTTAATGCCTTTG
TATCATGCTATTGCTTCCCGTATGGCTTTCATTTTCTCCTCCTTGTATAAATCCTGGTTGCTGTCTCTTT
ATGAGGAGTTGTGGCCCGTTGTCAGGCAACGTGGCGTGGTGTGCACTGTGTTTGCTGACGCAACCCCCAC
TGGTTGGGGCATTGCCACCACCTGTCAGCTCCTTTCCGGGACTTTCGCTTTCCCCCTCCCTATTGCCACG
GCGGAACTCATCGCCGCCTGCCTTGCCCGCTGCTGGACAGGGGCTCGGCTGTTGGGCACTGACAATTCCG
TGGTGTTGTCGGGGAAGCTGACGTCCTTTCCATGGCTGCTCGCCTGTGTTGCCACCTGGATTCTGCGCGG
GACGTCCTTCTGCTACGTCCCTTCGGCCCTCAATCCAGCGGACCTTCCTTCCCGCGGCCTGCTGCCGGCT
CTGCGGCCTCTTCCGCGTCTTCGCCTTCGCCCTCAGACGAGTCGGATCTCCCTTTGGGCCGCCTCCCCGC
CTGGCGATGGTACCGGTGTGGAAAGTCCCCAGGCTCCCCAGCAGGCAGAAGTATGCAAAGCATGCATCTC
AATTAGTCAGCAACCAGGTGTGGAAAGTCCCCAGGCTCCCCAGCAGGCAGAAGTATGCAAAGCATGCATC
TCAATTAGTCAGCAACCATAGTCCCGCCCCTAACTCCGCCCATCCCGCCCCTAACTCCGCCCAGTTCCGC
CCATTCTCCGCCCCATGGCTGACTAATTTTTTTTATTTATGCAGAGGCCGAGGCCGCCTCTGCCTCTGAG
CTATTCCAGAAGTAGTGAGGAGGCTTTTTTGGAGGCCTAGGCTTTTGCAAAAAGCTCCCGGGAGCTTGTA
TATCCATTTTCGGATCTGATCAGCACGTGTTGACAATTAATCATCGGCATAGTATATCGGCATAGTATAA
TACGACAAGGTGAGGAACTAAACCATGGCCAAGCCTTTGTCTCAAGAAGAATCCACCCTCATTGAAAGAG
CAACGGCTACAATCAACAGCATCCCCATCTCTGAAGACTACAGCGTCGCCAGCGCAGCTCTCTCTAGCGA
CGGCCGCATCTTCACTGGTGTCAATGTATATCATTTTACTGGGGGACCTTGTGCAGAACTCGTGGTGCTG
GGCACTGCTGCTGCTGCGGCAGCTGGCAACCTGACTTGTATCGTCGCGATCGGAAATGAGAACAGGGGCA
TCTTGAGCCCCTGCGGACGGTGCCGACAGGTGCTTCTCGATCTGCATCCTGGGATCAAAGCCATAGTGAA
GGACAGTGATGGACAGCCGACGGCAGTTGGGATTCGTGAATTGCTGCCCTCTGGTTATGTGTGGGAGGGC
TAAGCACAATTCGAGCTCGGTACCTTTAAGACCAATGACTTACAAGGCAGCTGTAGATCTTAGCCACTTT
TTAAAAGAAAAGGGGGGACTGGAAGGGCTAATTCACTCCCAACGAAGACAAGATCTGCTTTTTGCTTGTA
CTGGGTCTCTCTGGTTAGACCAGATCTGAGCCTGGGAGCTCTCTGGCTAACTAGGGAACCCACTGCTTAA
GCCTCAATAAAGCTTGCCTTGAGTGCTTCAAGTAGTGTGTGCCCGTCTGTTGTGTGACTCTGGTAACTAG
AGATCCCTCAGACCCTTTTAGTCAGTGTGGAAAATCTCTAGCAGTAGTAGTTCATGTCATCTTATTATTC
AGTATTTATAACTTGCAAAGAAATGAATATCAGAGAGTGAGAGGAACTTGTTTATTGCAGCTTATAATGG
TTACAAATAAAGCAATAGCATCACAAATTTCACAAATAAAGCATTTTTTTCACTGCATTCTAGTTGTGGT
TTGTCCAAACTCATCAATGTATCTTATCATGTCTGGCTCTAGCTATCCCGCCCCTAACTCCGCCCATCCC
GCCCCTAACTCCGCCCAGTTCCGCCCATTCTCCGCCCCATGGCTGACTAATTTTTTTTATTTATGCAGAG
GCCGAGGCCGCCTCGGCCTCTGAGCTATTCCAGAAGTAGTGAGGAGGCTTTTTTGGAGGCCTAGGGACGT
ACCCAATTCGCCCTATAGTGAGTCGTATTACGCGCGCTCACTGGCCGTCGTTTTACAACGTCGTGACTGG
GAAAACCCTGGCGTTACCCAACTTAATCGCCTTGCAGCACATCCCCCTTTCGCCAGCTGGCGTAATAGCG
AAGAGGCCCGCACCGATCGCCCTTCCCAACAGTTGCGCAGCCTGAATGGCGAATGGG
[124 nt withheld, positions 6848-6971]
C
[91 nt withheld, positions 6973-7063]
A
[49 nt withheld, positions 7065-7113]
CCTTTGACGTTGGAGTCCACGTTCTTT
[37 nt withheld, positions 7141-7177]
ACCCTATCTCGGTCTATTCTTTTGATTTATAAGGGATTTTGCCGATTTCGGCCTATTGGTTAAAAAATGA
GCTGATTTAACAAAAATTTAACGCGAATTTTAACAAAATATTAACGCTTACAATTTAGGTGGCACTTTTC
GGGGAAATGTGCGCGGAACCCCTATTTGTTTATTTTTCTAAATACATTCAAATATGTATCCGCTCATGAG
ACAATAACCCTGATAAATGCTTCAATAATATTGAAAAAGGAAGAGTATGAGTATTCAACATTTCCGTGTC
GCCCTTATTCCCTTTTTTGCGGCATTTTGCCTTCCTGTTTTTGCTCACCCAGAAACGCTGGTGAAAGTAA
AAGATGCTGAAGATCAGTTGGGTGCACGAGTGGGTTACATCGAACTGGATCTCAACAGCGGTAAGATCCT
TGAGAGTTTTCGCCCCGAAGAACGTTTTCCAATGATGAGCACTTTTAAAGTTCTGCTATGTGGCGCGGTA
TTATCCCGTATTGACGCCGGGCAAGAGCAACTCGGTCGCCGCATACACTATTCTCAGAATGACTTGGTTG
AGTACTCACCAGTCACAGAAAAGCATCTTACGGATGGCATGACAGTAAGAGAATTATGCAGTGCTGCCAT
AACCATGAGTGATAACACTGCGGCCAACTTACTTCTGACAACGATCGGAGGACCGAAGGAGCTAACCGCT
TTTTTGCACAACATGGGGGATCATGTAACTCGCCTTGATCGTTGGGAACCGGAGCTGAATGAAGCCATAC
CAAACGACGAGCGTGACACCACGATGCCTGTAGCAATGGCAACAACGTTGCGCAAACTATTAACTGGCGA
ACTACTTACTCTAGCTTCCCGGCAACAATTAATAGACTGGATGGAGGCGGATAAAGTTGCAGGACCACTT
CTGCGCTCGGCCCTTCCGGCTGGCTGGTTTATTGCTGATAAATCTGGAGCCGGTGAGCGTGGGTCTCGCG
GTATCATTGCAGCACTGGGGCCAGATGGTAAGCCCTCCCGTATCGTAGTTATCTACACGACGGGGAGTCA
GGCAACTATGGATGAACGAAATAGACAGATCGCTGAGATAGGTGCCTCACTGATTAAGCATTGGTAACTG
TCAGACCAAGTTTACTCATATATACTTTAGATTGATTTAAAACTTCATTTTTAATTTAAAAGGATCTAGG
TGAAGATCCTTTTTGATAATCTCATGACCAAAATCCCTTAACGTGAGTTTTCGTTCCACTGAGCGTCAGA
CCCCGTAGAAAAGATCAAAGGATCTTCTTGAGATCCTTTTTTTCTGCGCGTAATCTGCTGCTTGCAAACA
AAAAAACCACCGCTACCAGCGGTGGTTTGTTTGCCGGATCAAGAGCTACCAACTCTTTTTCCGAAGGTAA
CTGGCTTCAGCAGAGCGCAGATACCAAATACTGTTCTTCTAGTGTAGCCGTAGTTAGGCCACCACTTCAA
GAACTCTGTAGCACCGCCTACATACCTCGCTCTGCTAATCCTGTTACCAGTGGCTGCTGCCAGTGGCGAT
AAGTCGTGTCTTACCGGGTTGGACTCAAGACGATAGTTACCGGATAAGGCGCAGCGGTCGGGCTGAACGG
GGGGTTCGTGCACACAGCCCAGCTTGGAGCGAACGACCTACACCGAACTGAGATACCTACAGCGTGAGCT
ATGAGAAAGCGCCACGCTTCCCGAAGGGAGAAAGGCGGACAGGTATCCGGTAAGCGGCAGGGTCGGAACA
GGAGAGCGCACGAGGGAGCTTCCAGGGGGAAACGCCTGGTATCTTTATAGTCCTGTCGGGTTTCGCCACC
TCTGACTTGAGCGTCGATTTTTGTGATGCTCGTCAGGGGGGCGGAGCCTATGGAAAAACGCCAGCAACGC
GGCCTTTTTACGGTTCCTGGCCTTTTGCTGGCCTTTTGCTCACATGTTCTTTCCTGCGTTATCCCCTGAT
TCTGTGGATAACCGTATTACCGCCTTTGAGTGAGCTGATACCGCTCGCCGCAGCCGAACGACCGAGCGCA
GCGAGTCAGTGAGCGAGGAAGCGGAAGAGCGCCCAATACGCAAACCGCCTCTCCCCGCGCGTTGGCCGAT
TCATTAATGCAGCTGGCACGACAGGTTTCCCGACTGGAAAGCGGGCAGTGAGCGCAACGCAATTAATGTG
AGTTAGCTCACTCATTAGGCACCCCAGGCTTTACACTTTATGCTTCCGGCTCGTATGTTGTGTGGAATTG
TGAGCGGATAACAATTTCACACAGGAAACAGCTATGACCATGATTACGCCAAGCGCGCAATTAACCCTCA
CTAAAGGGAACAAAAGCTGGAGCTGCAAGCTT
